LOCUS       Exported 3581 bp ds-DNA circular SYN 12-MAY-2021
DEFINITION  For cloning and constitutive expression of sgRNAs in E.coli. New
            sgRNAs are cloned into SapI sites and multiplex sgRNAs are cloned
            into BsaI sites. Kanamycin resistant with pSC101 origin of rep..
ACCESSION   .
VERSION     .
KEYWORDS    pSG4K5
SOURCE      synthetic DNA construct
  ORGANISM  synthetic DNA construct
REFERENCE   1 (bases 1 to 3581)
  AUTHORS   Standage-Beier K, Zhang Q, Wang X
  TITLE     Targeted Large-Scale Deletion of Bacterial Genomes Using
            CRISPR-Nickases.
  JOURNAL   ACS Synth Biol. 2015 Nov 20;4(11):1217-25. doi:
            10.1021/acssynbio.5b00132. Epub 2015 Oct 25.
  PUBMED    26451892
REFERENCE   2 (bases 1 to 3581)
  AUTHORS   .
  TITLE     Direct Submission
  JOURNAL   Exported May 12, 2021 from SnapGene Server 1.1.58
            http://www.snapgene.com
FEATURES             Location/Qualifiers
     source          1..3581
                     /organism="synthetic DNA construct"
                     /mol_type="other DNA"
     promoter        8..42
                     /label=J23119 promoter
                     /note="bacterial promoter (Registry of Standard Biological
                     Parts BBa_J23119)"
     misc_RNA        65..140
                     /label=gRNA scaffold
                     /note="guide RNA scaffold for the Streptococcus pyogenes
                     CRISPR/Cas9 system"
     terminator      241..272
                     /label=tonB terminator
                     /note="bidirectional E. coli tonB-P14 transcription
                     terminator"
     CDS             complement(371..1186)
                     /codon_start=1
                     /product="aminoglycoside phosphotransferase"
                     /label=KanR
                     /note="confers resistance to kanamycin in bacteria or G418
                     (Geneticin(R)) in eukaryotes"
                     /translation="MSHIQRETSCSRPRLNSNMDADLYGYKWARDNVGQSGATIYRLYG
                     KPDAPELFLKHGKGSVANDVTDEMVRLNWLTEFMPLPTIKHFIRTPDDAWLLTTAIPGK
                     TAFQVLEEYPDSGENIVDALAVFLRRLHSIPVCNCPFNSDRVFRLAQAQSRMNNGLVDA
                     SDFDDERNGWPVEQVWKEMHKLLPFSPDSVVTHGDFSLDNLIFDEGKLIGCIDVGRVGI
                     ADRYQDLAILWNCLGEFSPSLQKRLFQKYGIDNPDMNKLQFHLMLDEFF"
     primer_bind     1094..1113
                     /label=Kan-R
                     /note="Kanamycin resistance gene, reverse primer"
     primer_bind     1178..1197
                     /label=pENTR-R
                     /note="pENTR vectors, reverse primer"
     CDS             complement(1544..2494)
                     /codon_start=1
                     /gene="rep101"
                     /product="RepA protein needed for replication with the
                     pSC101 origin"
                     /label=Rep101
                     /translation="MSELVVFKANELAISRYDLTEHETKLILCCVALLNPTIENPTRKE
                     RTVSFTYNQYAQMMNISRENAYGVLAKATRELMTRTVEIRNPLVKGFEIFQWTNYAKFS
                     SEKLELVFSEEILPYLFQLKKFIKYNLEHVKSFENKYSMRIYEWLLKELTQKKTHKANI
                     EISLDEFKFMLMLENNYHEFKRLNQWVLKPISKDLNTYSNMKLVVDKRGRPTDTLIFQV
                     ELDRQMDLVTELENNQIKMNGDKIPTTITSDSYLHNGLRKTLHDALTAKIQLTSFEAKF
                     LSDMQSKYDLNGSFSWLTQKQRTTLENILAKYGRI"
     rep_origin      2542..2764
                     /label=pSC101 ori
                     /note="low-copy replication origin that requires the Rep101
                     protein"
     terminator      3256..3350
                     /label=lambda t0 terminator
                     /note="transcription terminator from phage lambda"
     terminator      3506..3535
                     /label=T3Te terminator
                     /note="phage T3 early transcription terminator"
ORIGIN
        1 gaattcgttg acagctagct cagtcctagg tataatgcta gctagaagag cgacaggctc
       61 ttctgtttta gagctagaaa tagcaagtta aaataaggct agtccgttat caacttgaaa
      121 aagtggcacc gagtcggtgc tttttttcta gataattgga gaccgagctg gtctctctag
      181 gatgtgcact agtagagctc tgcaggagtc actaagggtt agttagttag attagcagaa
      241 agtcaaaagc ctccgaccgg aggcttttga ctaaaacttc ccttggggtt atcattgggg
      301 ctcactcaaa ggcggtaatc agataaaaaa aatccttagc tttcgctaag gatgatttct
      361 gctagtatta ttagaaaaac tcatcgagca tcaaatgaaa ctgcaattta ttcatatcag
      421 gattatcaat accatatttt tgaaaaagcc gtttctgtaa tgaaggagaa aactcaccga
      481 ggcagttcca aagaatggca aggtcctggt aacggtctgc gattccgacc cgtccaacat
      541 caatacaacc tattaatttc ccctcgtcaa aaataaggtt atcaagtgag aaatcaccat
      601 gagtgacgac tgaatccggt gagaatggca agagcttgtg catttctttc cagacttgtt
      661 caacaggcca gccattacgc tcgtcatcaa aatcactcgc atcaaccaaa ccgttattca
      721 tgcgtgattg cgcctgagca agacgaaata cacgatcgct gttaaaagga caattacaaa
      781 caggaatcga atgtaaccgg cgcaggaaca cggccagcgc atcaacaata ttttcacctg
      841 aatcaggata ttcttctaat acctggaagg ctgttttccc aggaatcgcg gtggtgagta
      901 accacgcatc atcaggagta cggataaaat gcttgatggt cgggagaggc ataaactccg
      961 tcagccagtt gagacggacc atctcatctg taacatcatt ggcaacgcta cctttgccat
     1021 gtttcagaaa caactctggc gcatcgggct tcccatacaa gcgatagatt gtcgcacctg
     1081 attgcccgac attatcgcga gcccatttat acccatataa atcagcgtcc atgttggagt
     1141 ttaagcgcgg acgggagcaa gacgtttccc gttgaatatg gctcataaca ccccttgtat
     1201 tactgtttat gtaagcagac agttttattg ttcatgatga tatattttta tcttgtgcaa
     1261 tgtaacatca gagattttga gacacaacgt ggctttgttg aataaatcga acttttgctg
     1321 agttgaagga tcagctctag tagttacatt gtcgatctgt tcatggtgaa cagctttgaa
     1381 tgcaccaaaa actcgtaaaa gctctgatgt atctatcttt tttacaccgt tttcatctgt
     1441 gcatatggac agttttccct ttgatatgta acggtgaaca gttgttctac ttttgtttgt
     1501 tagtcttgat gcttcactga tagatacaag agccataaga acctcagatc cttccgtatt
     1561 tagccagtat gttctctagt gtggttcgtt gtttttgcgt gagccatgag aacgaaccat
     1621 tgagatcata cttactttgc atgtcactca aaaattttgc ctcaaaactg gtgagctgaa
     1681 tttttgcagt taaagcatcg tgtagtgttt ttcttagtcc gttatgtagg taggaatctg
     1741 atgtaatggt tgttggtatt ttgtcaccat tcatttttat ctggttgttc tcaagttcgg
     1801 ttacgagatc catttgtcta tctagttcaa cttggaaaat caacgtatca gtcgggcggc
     1861 ctcgcttatc aaccaccaat ttcatattgc tgtaagtgtt taaatcttta cttattggtt
     1921 tcaaaaccca ttggttaagc cttttaaact catggtagtt attttcaagc attaacatga
     1981 acttaaattc atcaaggcta atctctatat ttgccttgtg agttttcttt tgtgttagtt
     2041 cttttaataa ccactcataa atcctcatag agtatttgtt ttcaaaagac ttaacatgtt
     2101 ccagattata ttttatgaat ttttttaact ggaaaagata aggcaatatc tcttcactaa
     2161 aaactaattc taatttttcg cttgagaact tggcatagtt tgtccactgg aaaatctcaa
     2221 agcctttaac caaaggattc ctgatttcca cagttctcgt catcagctct ctggttgctt
     2281 tagctaatac accataagca ttttccctac tgatgttcat catctgagcg tattggttat
     2341 aagtgaacga taccgtccgt tctttccttg tagggttttc aatcgtgggg ttgagtagtg
     2401 ccacacagca taaaattagc ttggtttcat gctccgttaa gtcatagcga ctaatcgcta
     2461 gttcatttgc tttgaaaaca actaattcag acatacatct caattggtct aggtgatttt
     2521 aatcactata ccaattgaga tgggctagtc aatgataatt acatgtcctt ttcctttgag
     2581 ttgtgggtat ctgtaaattc tgctagacct ttgctggaaa acttgtaaat tctgctagac
     2641 cctctgtaaa ttccgctaga cctttgtgtg ttttttttgt ttatattcaa gtggttataa
     2701 tttatagaat aaagaaagaa taaaaaaaga taaaaagaat agatcccagc cctgtgtata
     2761 actcactact ttagtcagtt ccgcagtatt acaaaaggat gtcgcaaacg ctgtttgctc
     2821 ctctacaaaa cagaccttaa aaccctaaag gcttaagtag caccctcgca agctcgggca
     2881 aatcgctgaa tattcctttt gtctccgacc atcaggcacc tgagtcgctg tctttttcgt
     2941 gacattcagt tcgctgcgct cacggctctg gcagtgaatg ggggtaaatg gcactacagg
     3001 cgccttttat ggattcatgc aaggaaacta cccataatac aagaaaagcc cgtcacgggc
     3061 ttctcagggc gttttatggc gggtctgcta tgtggtgcta tctgactttt tgctgttcag
     3121 cagttcctgc cctctgattt tccagtctga ccacttcgga ttatcccgtg acaggtcatt
     3181 cagactggct aatgcaccca gtaaggcagc ggtatcatca acaggcttac ccgtcttact
     3241 gtccctagtg cttggattct caccaataaa aaacgcccgg cggcaaccga gcgttctgaa
     3301 caaatccaga tggagttctg aggtcattac tggatctatc aacaggagtc caagcgagct
     3361 cgtaaacttg gtctgacagc tctagctccg gcaaaaaaac gggcaaggtg tcaccaccct
     3421 gccctttttc tttaaaaccg aaaagattac ttcgcgtttg ccacctgacg tctaagaaaa
     3481 ggaatattca gcaatttgcc cgtgccgaag aaaggcccac ccgtgaaggt gagccagtga
     3541 gttgattgct acgtaattag ttagttagcc cttagtgact c
//
