[The description below was written by a language model from this plasmid's Addgene catalogue record and the feature table of its GenBank file.]
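Description:
pSG4K5 is a 3,581 bp low-copy bacterial plasmid for cloning and constitutively expressing single guide RNAs in E. coli. It was built on the pSB4K5 backbone from the Registry of Standard Biological Parts. It replicates from the pSC101 origin, which depends on the plasmid-encoded Rep101 (RepA) protein. Selection is through a kanamycin resistance gene encoding an aminoglycoside phosphotransferase. The low-copy pSC101 replicon should generally allow it to coexist with plasmids carrying other common origins, such as one supplying Cas9. The record does not name any partner plasmid.

The payload is a compact sgRNA expression unit. The strong constitutive synthetic promoter J23119 sits immediately upstream of a short placeholder spacer, followed by the Streptococcus pyogenes Cas9 guide RNA scaffold. A tonB bidirectional terminator is annotated downstream. Lambda t0 and T3Te terminators elsewhere in the backbone help insulate the cassette from read-through transcription.

The placeholder region carries SapI sites, and a new targeting spacer is inserted between them. SapI is a type IIS enzyme, so the sites are destroyed during cloning and the guide joins seamlessly between promoter and scaffold. According to the record, BsaI sites are also present, allowing several sgRNA cassettes to be assembled into one plasmid for multiplexed targeting. Neither the SapI nor the BsaI sites are annotated in the feature table.

No Cas protein is encoded, so the nuclease or nickase must come from another source. The associated publication concerns targeted large-scale deletion of bacterial genomes using CRISPR nickases, which points to this vector's role as the guide-delivery component in such genome engineering work.
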