Addgene plasmid #74492: pSG4K5
Purpose: For cloning and constitutive expression of sgRNAs in E.coli. New sgRNAs are cloned into SapI sites and multiplex sgRNAs are cloned into BsaI sites. Kanamycin resistant with pSC101 origin of rep.
Depositing lab: Xiao Wang. Depositing organization: Arizona State University. Publication: Targeted Large-Scale Deletion of Bacterial Genomes Using CRISPR-Nickases. Standage-Beier K, Zhang Q, Wang X. ACS Synth Biol. 2015 Nov 20;4(11):1217-25. doi: 10.1021/acssynbio.5b00132. Epub 2015 Oct 25. PubMed 26451892.
Backbone
  Vector backbone: pSB4K5
  Backbone manufacturer: Registry of Standard Biological Parts (http://parts.igem.org/Part:pSB4K5)
  Modifications to backbone: sgRNA added
  Vector type: Bacterial Expression, CRISPR, Synthetic Biology
Growth in bacteria
  Bacterial resistance: Kanamycin, 50 μg/mL
  Growth temperature: 37°C
  Growth strain: DH5alpha
  Copy number: Low Copy
Gene/Insert
  Gene/Insert name: sgRNA (alt name: gRNA)
  gRNA/shRNA sequence: AGAAGAGCGACAGGCTCTTCT
  Species: Synthetic
  Promoter: J23119
  Cloning method: Restriction Enzyme; 5′ cloning site SapI (destroyed during cloning); 3′ cloning site SapI (destroyed during cloning)
  Sequencing primers: 5′ TGCCACCTGACGTCTAAGAA; 3′ AATACCGCCTTTGAGTGAGC
Terms and licenses: Academic/Nonprofit Terms; Industry Terms: Not Available to Industry
How to cite: pSG4K5 was a gift from Xiao Wang (Addgene plasmid # 74492 ; http://n2t.net/addgene:74492 ; RRID:Addgene_74492)
