>Addgene plasmid #74492 | pSG4K5 | addgene partial sequence | sequence record 142372 | RNAde-BB-1F 5'-tgccacctgacgtctaagaa-3'
GAAAGGCCCACCCGTGAAGGTGAGCCAGTGAGTTGATTGCTACGTAATTAGTTAGTTAGCCCTTAGTGAC
TCGAATTCGTTGACAGCTAGCTCAGTCCTAGGTATAATGCTAGCTAGAAGAGCGACAGGCTCTTCTGTTT
TAGAGCTAGAAATAGCAAGTTAAAATAAGGCTAGTCCGTTATCAACTTGAAAAAGTGGCACCGAGTCGGT
GCTTTTTTTCTAGATAATTGGAGACCGAGCTGGTCTCTCTAGGATGTGCACTAGTAGAGCTCTGCAGGAG
TCACTAAGGGTTAGTTAGTTAGATTAGCAGAAAGTCAAAAGCCTCCGACCGGAGGCTTTTGACTAAAACT
TCCCTTGGGGTTATCATTGGGGCTCACTCAAAGGCGGTAATCAGATAAAAAAAATCCTTAGCTTTCGCTA
AGGATGATTTCTGCTAGTATTATTAGAAAAACTCATCGAGCATCAAATGAAACTGCAATTTATTCATATC
AGGATTATCAATACCATATTTTTGAAAAAGCCGTTTCTGTAATGAAGGAGAAAACTCACCGAGGCAGTTC
CAAAGAATGGCAAGGTCCTGGTAACGGTCTGCGATTCCGACCCGTCCAACATCAATACAACCTATTAATT
TCCCCTCGTCAAAAATAAGGTTATCAAGTGAGAAATCACCATGAGTGACGACTGAATCCGGTGAGAATGG
CAAGAGCTTGTGCATTTCTTTCCAGACTTGTTCAACAGGCCAGCCATTACGCTCGTCATCAAAATCACTC
GCATCAACCAAACCGTTATTCATGCGTGATTGCGCCTGAGCAAGACGAAATACACGATCGCTGTTAAAAG
GACAATTACAAACAGGAATCGAATGTAACCGGCGCAGGAACACGGCCAGCGCATCAACAATATTTTC
