>Addgene plasmid #74492 | pSG4K5 | addgene partial sequence | sequence record 142373 | StrepPyoCas9-5UTR-F 5'-CGGTGCCACTTTTTCAAGTTG-3'
CTTGCTATTTCTAGCTCTAAAACAGAAGAGCCTGTCGCTCTTCTAGCTAGCATTATACCTAGGACTGAGC
TAGCTGTCAACGAATTCGAGTCACTAAGGGCTAACTAACTAATTACGTAGCAATCAACTCACTGGCTCAC
CTTCACGGGTGGGCCTTTCTTCGGCACGGGCAAATTGCTGAATATTCCTTTTCTTAGACGTCAGGTGGCA
AACGCGAAGTAATCTTTTCGGTTTTAAAGAAAAAGGGCAGGGTGGTGACACCTTGCCCGTTTTTTTGCCG
GAGCTAGAGCTGTCAGACCAAGTTTACGAGCTCGCTTGGACTCCTGTTGATAGATCCAGTAATGACCTCA
GAACTCCATCTGGATTTGTTCAGAACGCTCGGTTGCCGCCGGGCGTTTTTTATTGGTGAGAATCCAAGCA
CTAGGGACAGTAAGACGGGTAAGCCTGTTGATGATACCGCTGCCTTACTGGGTGCATTAGCCAGTCTGAA
TGACCTGTCACGGGATAATCCGAAGTGGTCAGACTGGAAAATCAGAGGGCAGGAACTGCTGAACAGCAAA
AAGTCAGATAGCACCACATAGCAGACCCGCCATAAAACGCCCTGAGAAGCCCGTGACGGGCTTTTCTTGT
ATTATGGGTAGTTTCCTTGCATGAATCCATAAAAGGCGCCTGTAGTGCCATTTACCCCCATTCACTGCCA
GAGCCGTGAGCGCAGCGAACTGAATGTCACGAAAAAGACAGCGACTCAGGTGCCTGATGGTCGGAGACAA
AAGGAATATTCAGCGATTTGCCCGAGCTTGCGAGGGTGCTACTTAAGCCTTTAGGGTTTTAAGGTCTGTT
TTGTAGAGGAGCAAACAGCGTTTGCGACATCCTTTTGTAATACTGCGGAACTGACTAAAGTAGTGAGTTA
TACACAGGGCTGGGATCTATTCTTTTTATCTTTTTT
